Addgene plasmid #56201: mMaroon-H2B-C-10
Purpose: Localization: Nucleus/Histones, Excitation: 610, Emission: 652
Depositing lab: Michael Davidson. Depositing organization: Florida State University, Tallahassee.
Backbone
  Vector backbone: mMaroon-C1
  Backbone size w/o insert (bp): 4750
  Vector type: Mammalian Expression
  Selectable markers: Neomycin (select with G418)
Growth in bacteria
  Bacterial resistance: Kanamycin, 50 μg/mL
  Growth temperature: 37°C
  Growth strain: DH5alpha
  Copy number: High Copy
Gene/Insert
  Gene/Insert name: H2B (alt names: Human Histone H2B; NM_021058.3)
  Species: H. sapiens (human)
  Mutation: D26G and V119I in H2B
  Entrez Gene: H2BC11 (a.k.a. H2B/r, H2BFR, H2BJ, HIST1H2BJ)
  Promoter: CMV
  Tag / fusion protein: mMaroon (N terminal on backbone)
  Cloning method: Unknown
  Sequencing primers: 5′ CMV-F; 3′ SV40pA-R
Terms and licenses: Academic/Nonprofit Terms; Industry Terms
Depositor comments: . Excitation = 610; Emission = 652
How to cite: mMaroon-H2B-C-10 was a gift from Michael Davidson (Addgene plasmid # 56201 ; http://n2t.net/addgene:56201 ; RRID:Addgene_56201)
