[The description below was written by a language model from this plasmid's Addgene catalogue record.]
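Description:
mMaroon-H2B-C-10 is a mammalian expression plasmid built on the mMaroon-C1 backbone (about 4.75 kb without the insert), a C1-style fusion vector in which the fluorescent protein sits upstream of the cloning site. It is maintained as a high-copy plasmid in E. coli under kanamycin selection. In mammalian cells it carries a neomycin resistance marker, so stable transfectants can be selected with G418. The record does not list the origins of replication or provide a feature table, so the detailed backbone architecture cannot be confirmed here. The use of an SV40 polyA reverse sequencing primer suggests that an SV40 polyadenylation signal lies downstream of the expression cassette.

The payload is human histone H2B (H2BC11, also known as HIST1H2BJ), expressed from the CMV promoter as a fusion with the far-red fluorescent protein mMaroon at its N terminus. The H2B coding sequence carries two recorded substitutions, D26G and V119I, relative to the reference. The "10" in the name may refer to the linker between the two proteins, but the record does not state this. Because H2B is a core nucleosome component, the fusion is incorporated into chromatin and labels the nucleus. The stated localization is nucleus/histones, with excitation at 610 nm and emission at 652 nm. The construct serves as a far-red nuclear and chromatin marker for fluorescence imaging of transfected mammalian cells. Its long-wavelength spectrum makes it suitable for combination with green or orange-red probes in multicolour experiments.
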