>Addgene plasmid #56201 | mMaroon-H2B-C-10 | depositor partial sequence | sequence record 87099 | insert sequence
TAGCGCTACCGGTCGCCACCATGGTGAGCAAGGGCGAGGAGCTGATCAAGGAGAACATGCACACCAAGCT
GTACCTGACAGGCACCGTGAACAACCACTACTTCGAATGCACCGCCGAAGGGGAGGGCAAGCCCTACGAG
GGCACCCAGACCAACAGGATCAAGGTGGTGCGCGGAGGCCCCCTGCCGTTCGCATTCGACATCCTGGCCC
CCTGCTTTATGTACGGGAGCAAGACCTTCATTAACCATCCACCTGACATTCCCGATTATTTTAAGCAGTC
CTTCCCTGAGGGCTTCACATGGGAGAGAACCACCGTTTACGAAGACGGGGGCACACTCACTGCTACACAG
GACACCAGCCTCCAGGACGGCTGCCTGATCTACAACGTCCAAGTCAGAGGGGAGAACTTCCCATCCAACG
GCCCTGTGATGCAGAAGAAAACACTCGGCTGGGAGGCCAGTACCGAGACCCTGTACCCCGCTGACGGCAG
CCTGGAAGGCAGACTGGACTGGGCCCTGAAGCTCGTGGGCGGGGGCCACCTGCACTGCAGACTGGAAACC
ACATACAGATCCAAGAAACCCGCAAAGAACCTCAAGATGCCCGGCGTCTATTTTATTGACAGGAGACTGG
AAAGAATCAAGGAGGCCGACAATGAGACCTACGTCGAGCAGCACGAGGTGGCTGTGGCCAGATACTGCGA
CCTCCCTAGCAAACTGGGGCACAAACTTAATGGCATGGACGAGCTGTACAAGTCCGGACTCAGATCTGGA
GGCTCCGGAGGCCCAGAGCCAGCGAAGTCTGCTCCCGCCCCGAAAAAGGGCTCCAAGAAGGCGGTGACTA
AGGCGCAGAAGAAAGGCGGCAAGAAGCGCAAGCGCAGCCGCAAGGAGAGCTATTCCATCTATGTGTACAA
GGTTCTGAAGCAGGTCCACCCTGACACCGGCATTTCGTCCAAGGCCATGGGCATCATGAATTCGTTTGTG
AACGACATTTTCGAGCGCATCGCAGGTGAGGCTTCCCGCCTGGCGCATTACAACAAGCGCTCGACCATCA
CCTCCAGGGAGATCCAGACGGCCGTGCGCCTGCTGCTGCCTGGGGAGTTGGCCAAGCACGCCGTGTCCGA
GGGTACTAAGGCCATCACCAAGTACACCAGCGCTAAGTAAGGATCCACCGGATCTAGATAACTGATCATA
ATCAGCCA
