>Addgene plasmid #56201 | mMaroon-H2B-C-10 | addgene partial sequence | sequence record 165786 | SV40pA-R 5'-GAAATTTGTGATGCTATTGC-3'
CAAGTTAACAACAACAATTGCATTCATTTTATGTTTCAGGTTCAGGGGGAGGTGTGGGAGGTTTTTTAAA
GCAAGTAAAACCTCTACAAATGTGGTATGGCTGATTATGATCAGTTATCTAGATCCGGTGGATCCTTACT
TAGCGCTGGTGTACTTGGTGATGGCCTTAGTACCCTCGGACACGGCGTGCTTGGCCAACTCCCCAGGCAG
CAGCAGGCGCACGGCCGTCTGGATCTCCCTGGAGGTGATGGTCGAGCGCTTGTTGTAATGCGCCAGGCGG
GAAGCCTCACCTGCGATGCGCTCGAAAATGTCGTTCACAAACGAATTCATGATGCCCATGGCCTTGGACG
AAATGCCGGTGTCAGGGTGGACCTGCTTCAGAACCTTGTACACATAGATGGAATAGCTCTCCTTGCGGCT
GCGCTTGCGCTTCTTGCCGCCTTTCTTCTGCGCCTTAGTCACCGCCTTCTTGGAGCCCTTTTTCGGGGCG
GGAGCAGACTTCGCTGGCTCTGGGCCTCCGGAGCCTCCAGATCTGAGTCCGGACTTGTACAGCTCGTCCA
TGCCATTAAGTTTGTGCCCCAGTTTGCTAGGGAGGTCGCAGTATCTGGCCACAGCCACCTCGTGCTGCTC
GACGTAGGTCTCATTGTCGGCCTCCTTGATTCTTTCCAGTCTCCTGTCAATAAAATAGACGCCGGGCATC
TTGAGGTTCTTTGCGGGTTTCTTGGATCTGTATGTGGTTTCCAGTCTGCAGTGCAGGTGGCCCCCGCCCA
CGAGCTTCAGGGCCCAGTCCAGTCTGCCTTCCAGGCTGCCGTCAGCGGGGTACAGGGTCTCGGTACTGGC
